>Addgene plasmid #191117 | pCS2-wt-EGFP | addgene full sequence | sequence record 373757 | Addgene NGS Result
CGCCATTCTGCCTGGGGACGTCGGAGCAAGCTTGATTTAGGTGACACTATAGAATACAAGCTACTTGTTC
TTTTTGCAGGATCCATGGTGAGCAAGGGCGAGGAGCTGTTCACCGGGGTGGTGCCCATCCTGGTCGAGCT
GGACGGCGACGTAAACGGCCACAAGTTCAGCGTGTCCGGCGAGGGCGAGGGCGATGCCACCTACGGCAAG
CTGACCCTGAAGTTCATCTGCACCACCGGCAAGCTGCCCGTGCCCTGGCCCACCCTCGTGACCACCCTGA
CCTACGGCGTGCAGTGCTTCAGCCGCTACCCCGACCACATGAAGCAGCACGACTTCTTCAAGTCCGCCAT
GCCCGAAGGCTACGTCCAGGAGCGCACCATCTTCTTCAAGGACGACGGCAACTACAAGACCCGCGCCGAG
GTGAAGTTCGAGGGCGACACCCTGGTGAACCGCATCGAGCTGAAGGGCATCGACTTCAAGGAGGACGGCA
ACATCCTGGGGCACAAGCTGGAGTACAACTACAACAGCCACAACGTCTATATCATGGCCGACAAGCAGAA
GAACGGCATCAAGGTGAACTTCAAGATCCGCCACAACATCGAGGACGGCAGCGTGCAGCTCGCCGACCAC
TACCAGCAGAACACCCCCATCGGCGACGGCCCCGTGCTGCTGCCCGACAACCACTACCTGAGCACCCAGT
CCGCCCTGAGCAAAGACCCCAACGAGAAGCGCGATCACATGGTCCTGCTGGAGTTCGTGACCGCCGCCGG
GATCACTCTCGGCATGGACGAGCTGTACAAGGGGCCCTTCGAACAAAAACTCATCTCAGAAGAGGATCTG
AATATGCATACCGGTCATCATCACCATCACCATTGACTCGAGCCTCTAGAACTATAGTGAGTCGTATTAC
GTAGATCCAGACATGATAAGATACATTGATGAGTTTGGACAAACCACAACTAGAATGCAGTGAAAAAAAT
GCTTTATTTGTGAAATTTGTGATGCTATTGCTTTATTTGTAACCATTATAAGCTGCAATAAACAAGTTAA
CAACAACAATTGCATTCATTTTATGTTTCAGGTTCAGGGGGAGGTGTGGGAGGTTTTTTAATTCGCGGCC
GCGGCGCCAATGCATTGGGCCCGGTACCCAGCTTTTGTTCCCTTTAGTGAGGGTTAATTGCGCGCTTGGC
GTAATCATGGTCATAGCTGTTTCCTGTGTGAAATTGTTATCCGCTCACAATTCCACACAACATACGAGCC
GGGAGCATAAAGTGTAAAGCCTGGGGTGCCTAATGAGTGAGCTAACTCACATTAATTGCGTTGCGCTCAC
TGCCCGCTTTCCAGTCGGGAAACCTGTCGTGCCAGCTGCATTAATGAATCGGCCAACGCGCGGGGAGAGG
CGGTTTGCGTATTGGGCGCTCTTCCGCTTCCTCGCTCACTGACTCGCTGCGCTCGGTCGTTCGGCTGCGG
CGAGCGGTATCAGCTCACTCAAAGGCGGTAATACGGTTATCCACAGAATCAGGGGATAACGCAGGAAAGA
ACATGTGAGCAAAAGGCCAGCAAAAGGCCAGGAACCGTAAAAAGGCCGCGTTGCTGGCGTTTTTCCATAG
GCTCCGCCCCCCTGACGAGCATCACAAAAATCGACGCTCAAGTCAGAGGTGGCGAAACCCGACAGGACTA
TAAAGATACCAGGCGTTTCCCCCTGGAAGCTCCCTCGTGCGCTCTCCTGTTCCGACCCTGCCGCTTACCG
GATACCTGTCCGCCTTTCTCCCTTCGGGAAGCGTGGCGCTTTCTCATAGCTCACGCTGTAGGTATCTCAG
TTCGGTGTAGGTCGTTCGCTCCAAGCTGGGCTGTGTGCACGAACCCCCCGTTCAGCCCGACCGCTGCGCC
TTATCCGGTAACTATCGTCTTGAGTCCAACCCGGTAAGACACGACTTATCGCCACTGGCAGCAGCCACTG
GTAACAGGATTAGCAGAGCGAGGTATGTAGGCGGTGCTACAGAGTTCTTGAAGTGGTGGCCTAACTACGG
CTACACTAGAAGAACAGTATTTGGTATCTGCGCTCTGCTGAAGCCAGTTACCTTCGGAAAAAGAGTTGGT
AGCTCTTGATCCGGCAAACAAACCACCGCTGGTAGCGGTGGTTTTTTTGTTTGCAAGCAGCAGATTACGC
GCAGAAAAAAAGGATCTCAAGAAGATCCTTTGATCTTTTCTACGGGGTCTGACGCTCAGTGGAACGAAAA
CTCACGTTAAGGGATTTTGGTCATGAGATTATCAAAAAGGATCTTCACCTAGATCCTTTTAAATTAAAAA
TGAAGTTTTAAATCAATCTAAAGTATATATGAGTAAACTTGGTCTGACAGTTACCAATGCTTAATCAGTG
AGGCACCTATCTCAGCGATCTGTCTATTTCGTTCATCCATAGTTGCCTGACTCCCCGTCGTGTAGATAAC
TACGATACGGGAGGGCTTACCATCTGGCCCCAGTGCTGCAATGATACCGCGAGACCCACGCTCACCGGCT
CCAGATTTATCAGCAATAAACCAGCCAGCCGGAAGGGCCGAGCGCAGAAGTGGTCCTGCAACTTTATCCG
CCTCCATCCAGTCTATTAATTGTTGCCGGGAAGCTAGAGTAAGTAGTTCGCCAGTTAATAGTTTGCGCAA
CGTTGTTGCCATTGCTACAGGCATCGTGGTGTCACGCTCGTCGTTTGGTATGGCTTCATTCAGCTCCGGT
TCCCAACGATCAAGGCGAGTTACATGATCCCCCATGTTGTGCAAAAAAGCGGTTAGCTCCTTCGGTCCTC
CGATCGTTGTCAGAAGTAAGTTGGCCGCAGTGTTATCACTCATGGTTATGGCAGCACTGCATAATTCTCT
TACTGTCATGCCATCCGTAAGATGCTTTTCTGTGACTGGTGAGTACTCAACCAAGTCATTCTGAGAATAG
TGTATGCGGCGACCGAGTTGCTCTTGCCCGGCGTCAATACGGGATAATACCGCGCCACATAGCAGAACTT
TAAAAGTGCTCATCATTGGAAAACGTTCTTCGGGGCGAAAACTCTCAAGGATCTTACCGCTGTTGAGATC
CAGTTCGATGTAACCCACTCGTGCACCCAACTGATCTTCAGCATCTTTTACTTTCACCAGCGTTTCTGGG
TGAGCAAAAACAGGAAGGCAAAATGCCGCAAAAAAGGGAATAAGGGCGACACGGAAATGTTGAATACTCA
TACTCTTCCTTTTTCAATATTATTGAAGCATTTATCAGGGTTATTGTCTCATGAGCGGATACATATTTGA
ATGTATTTAGAAAAATAAACAAATAGGGGTTCCGCGCACATTTCCCCGAAAAGTGCCACCTAAATTGTAA
GCGTTAATATTTTGTTAAAATTCGCGTTAAATTTTTGTTAAATCAGCTCATTTTTTAACCAATAGGCCGA
AATCGGCAAAATCCCTTATAAATCAAAAGAATAGACCGAGATAGGGT
[37 nt withheld, positions 3478-3514]
AAAGAACGTGGACTCCAACGTCAAAGG
[49 nt withheld, positions 3542-3590]
T
[91 nt withheld, positions 3592-3682]
G
[124 nt withheld, positions 3684-3807]
CCCATTCGCCATTCAGGCTGCGCAACTGTTGGGAAGGGCGATCGGTGCGGGCCTCTTCGCTATTACGCCA
GTCGACCGCCAATTCAATATGGCGTATATGGACTCATGCCAATTCAATATGGTGGATCTGGACCTGTGCC
AATTCAATATGGCGTATATGGACTCGTGCCAATTCAATATGGTGGATCTGGACCCCAGCCAATTCAATAT
GGCGGACTTGGCACCATGCCAATTCAATATGGCGGACCTGGCACTGTGCCAACTGGGGAGGGGTCTACTT
GGCACGGTGCCAAGTTTGAGGAGGGGTCTTGGCCCTGTGCCAAGTCCGCCATATTGAATTGGCATGGTGC
CAATAATGGCGGCCATATTGGCTATATGCCAGGATCAATATATAGGCAATATCCAATATGGCCCTATGCC
AATATGGCTATTGGCCAGGTTCAATACTATGTATTGGCCCTATGCCATATAGTATTCCATATATGGGTTT
TCCTATTGACGTAGATAGCCCCTCCCAATGGGCGGTCCCATATACCATATATGGGGCTTCCTAATACCGC
CCATAGCCACTCCCCCATTGACGTCAATGGTCTCTATATATGGTCTTTCCTATTGACGTCATATGGGCGG
TCCTATTGACGTATATGGCGCCTCCCCCATTGACGTCAATTACGGTAAATGGCCCGCCTGGCTCAATGCC
CATTGACGTCAATAGGACCACCCACCATTGACGTCAATGGGATGGCTCATTGCCCATTCATATCCGTTCT
CACGCCCCCTATTGACGTCAATGACGGTAAATGGCCCACTTGGCAGTACATCAATATCTATTAATAGTAA
CTTGGCAAGTACATTACTATTGGAAGTACGCCAGGGTACATTGGCAGTACTCCCATTGACGTCAATGGCG
GTAAATGGCCCGCGATGGCTGCCAAGTACATCCCCATTGACGTCAATGGGGAGGGGCAATGACGCAAATG
GGCGTTCCATTGACGTAAATGGGCGGTAGGCGTGCCTAATGGGAGGTCTATATAAGCAATGCTCGTTTAG
GGAAC
Features (pLannotate 1.2.2; 15 found; start..end, strand, type, name):
     35..53      +  promoter       SP6 promoter: promoter for bacteriophage SP6 RNA polymerase
     85..801     +  CDS            EGFP: EGFP is a basic (constitutively fluorescent) green fluorescent protein published in 1996, derived from Aequorea victoria. It is reported to be a rapidly-maturing weak dimer with moderate acid sensitivity.
    892..909     -  promoter       T7 promoter (fragment): promoter for bacteriophage T7 RNA polymerase
    914..1048    -  polyA_signal   SV40 poly(A) signal: SV40 polyadenylation signal
   1161..1179    -  promoter       T3 promoter: promoter for bacteriophage T3 RNA polymerase
   1224..1240    -  protein_bind   lac operator: The lac repressor binds to the lac operator to inhibit transcription in E. coli. This inhibition can be relieved by adding lactose or isopropyl-β-D-thiogalactopyranoside (IPTG). lac repressor encoded by lacI
   1248..1278    -  promoter       lac promoter: promoter for the E. coli lac operon
   1293..1314    -  protein_bind   CAP binding site: CAP binding activates transcription in the presence of cAMP. E. coli catabolite activator protein
   1327..1419    -  CDS            lacI (fragment): lac repressor; lacI; The lac repressor binds to the lac operator to inhibit transcription in E. coli. This inhibition can be relieved by adding lactose or isopropyl-β-D-thiogalactopyranoside (IPTG).
   1602..2190    -  rep_origin     ori: high-copy-number ColE1/pMB1/pBR322/pUC origin of replication
   2361..3221    -  CDS            AmpR: β-lactamase; bla; confers resistance to ampicillin, carbenicillin, and related antibiotics
   3222..3326    -  promoter       AmpR promoter: bla
   3379..3807    -  rep_origin     f1 ori (sequence partly withheld): f1 bacteriophage origin of replication; arrow indicates direction of (+) strand synthesis
   3812..3878    -  CDS            lacZα (fragment): LacZα fragment of β-galactosidase; lacZ fragment
   3885..4862    +  promoter       CMV IE94 promoter: enhancer/promoter region of simian cytomegalovirus major immediate early transcription unit IE94
