[The description below was written by a language model from this plasmid's Addgene catalogue record and pLannotate feature annotations shown in this document.]
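Description:
pCS2-wt-EGFP is a pCS2+-based expression plasmid carrying wild-type enhanced green fluorescent protein, deposited as a control construct for work in zebrafish. It is catalogued as a mammalian expression vector. In E. coli it is maintained at high copy through a ColE1/pUC-type origin and selected with ampicillin via the β-lactamase gene and its own promoter. An f1 phage origin is also present, along with remnants of the lac region (lac promoter, operator, CAP site and short lacI and lacZα fragments) that are carried over from the backbone and have no evident role in the payload.

The circular sequence places the simian cytomegalovirus IE94 enhancer/promoter immediately upstream of an SP6 promoter, followed by the EGFP coding sequence and the SV40 polyadenylation signal. This arrangement gives two routes to expression. The CMV IE94 promoter drives transcription directly from plasmid DNA in vertebrate cells or injected embryos. The SP6 promoter allows in vitro synthesis of sense mRNA that includes the SV40 poly(A) signal, which is the usual way pCS2+ constructs are used for embryo microinjection. T7 (a fragment) and T3 promoters lie downstream in the opposite orientation.

The record lists a synthetic insert of 789 bp with a C-terminal His tag. The annotated EGFP feature is somewhat shorter, and the tag itself is not annotated in the feature table. The associated publication concerns expansion of the eukaryotic genetic code with a biosynthesized noncanonical amino acid. In that context, an uninterrupted wild-type EGFP would most plausibly serve as a positive fluorescence reference, although the record states only that it is a zebrafish control.
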