Addgene plasmid #191117: pCS2-wt-EGFP
Purpose: An wt EGFP control for Zebrafish
Depositing lab: Han Xiao. Depositing organization: Rice University. Publication: Expanding the eukaryotic genetic code with a biosynthesized 21st amino acid. Wu KL, Moore JA, Miller MD, Chen Y, Lee C, Xu W, Peng Z, Duan Q, Phillips GN Jr, Uribe RA, Xiao H. Protein Sci. 2022 Oct;31(10):e4443. doi: 10.1002/pro.4443. PubMed 36173166.
Backbone
  Vector backbone: pCS2+
  Vector type: Mammalian Expression
Growth in bacteria
  Bacterial resistance: Ampicillin, 100 μg/mL
  Growth temperature: 37°C
  Growth strain: DH5alpha
  Copy number: High Copy
Gene/Insert
  Gene/Insert name: enhanced green fluorescence protein (alt name: EGFP)
  Species: Synthetic
  Insert size (bp): 789
  Tag / fusion protein: His tag (C terminal on insert)
Resource information
  A portion of this plasmid was derived from a plasmid made by: Synthetic
Terms and licenses: Academic/Nonprofit Terms; Industry Terms: Not Available to Industry
How to cite: pCS2-wt-EGFP was a gift from Han Xiao (Addgene plasmid # 191117 ; http://n2t.net/addgene:191117 ; RRID:Addgene_191117)
